>Addgene plasmid #231873 | pDest17_Gcn4 L113A+ | addgene full sequence | sequence record 465533 | Addgene NGS Result
AGATCTCGATCCCGCGAAATTAATACGACTCACTATAGGGAGACCACAACGGTTTCCCTCTAGAAATAAT
TTTGTTTAACTTTAAGAAGGAGATATACATATGTCGTACTACCATCACCATCACCATCACCTCGAATCAA
CAAGTTTGTACAAAAAAGCAGGCTTCGAGAACCTGTATTTTCAGGGTAGCAGCACCGATAGCACCCCGAT
GTTTGAATATGAAAATGCCTATGACAACAGCAAAGAATGGACCAGCCTGTTTGATCATGATGAACCGGTT
ACCACCGATGATGTTGCACTGGCAGATAAAGCAATTGAAAGCGGTAGCGGTTCAGGTAGCGGTAGTCCGG
AAAGCAGCGATCCGGCAGCACTGAAACGTGCCCGTAATACCGAAGCAGCACGTCGTAGCCGTGCACGTAA
ACTGCAGCGTATGAAACAGCTGGAAGATAAAGTTGAAGAACTGCTGTGCAAAAACTACCACCTGGAAAAT
GAAGTTGCCCGTCTGAAAAAACTGGTTGGTGAACGTTAAGACCCAGCTTTCTTGTACAAAGTGGTTGATT
CGAGGCTGCTAACAAAGCCCGAAAGGAAGCTGAGTTGGCTGCTGCCACCGCTGAGCAATAACTAGCATAA
CCCCTTGGGGCCTCTAAACGGGTCTTGAGGGGTTTTTTGCTGAAAGGAGGAACTATATCCGGATATCCAC
AGGACGGGTGTGGTCGCCATGATCGCGTAGTCGATAGTGGCTCCAAGTAGCGAAGCGAGCAGGACTGGGC
GGCGGCCAAAGCGGTCGGACAGTGCTCCGAGAACGGGTGCGCATAGAAATTGCATCAACGCATATAGCGC
TAGCAGCACGCCATAGTGACTGGCGATGCTGTCGGAATGGACGATATCCCGCAAGAGGCCCGGCAGTACC
GGCATAACCAAGCCTATGCCTACAGCATCCAGGGTGACGGTGCCGAGGATGACGATGAGCGCATTGTTAG
ATTTCATACACGGTGCCTGACTGCGTTAGCAATTTAACTGTGATAAACTACCGCATTAAAGCTTATCGAT
GATAAGCTGTCAAACATGAGAATTCTTGAAGACGAAAGGGCCTCGTGATACGCCTATTTTTATAGGTTAA
TGTCATGATAATAATGGTTTCTTAGACGTCAGGTGGCACTTTTCGGGGAAATGTGCGCGGAACCCCTATT
TGTTTATTTTTCTAAATACATTCAAATATGTATCCGCTCATGAGACAATAACCCTGATAAATGCTTCAAT
AATATTGAAAAAGGAAGAGTATGAGTATTCAACATTTCCGTGTCGCCCTTATTCCCTTTTTTGCGGCATT
TTGCCTTCCTGTTTTTGCTCACCCAGAAACGCTGGTGAAAGTAAAAGATGCTGAAGATCAGTTGGGTGCA
CGAGTGGGTTACATCGAACTGGATCTCAACAGCGGTAAGATCCTTGAGAGTTTTCGCCCCGAAGAACGTT
TTCCAATGATGAGCACTTTTAAAGTTCTGCTATGTGGCGCGGTATTATCCCGTGTTGACGCCGGGCAAGA
GCAACTCGGTCGCCGCATACACTATTCTCAGAATGACTTGGTTGAGTACTCACCAGTCACAGAAAAGCAT
CTTACGGATGGCATGACAGTAAGAGAATTATGCAGTGCTGCCATAACCATGAGTGATAACACTGCGGCCA
ACTTACTTCTGACAACGATCGGAGGACCGAAGGAGCTAACCGCTTTTTTGCACAACATGGGGGATCATGT
AACTCGCCTTGATCGTTGGGAACCGGAGCTGAATGAAGCCATACCAAACGACGAGCGTGACACCACGATG
CCTGCAGCAATGGCAACAACGTTGCGCAAACTATTAACTGGCGAACTACTTACTCTAGCTTCCCGGCAAC
AATTAATAGACTGGATGGAGGCGGATAAAGTTGCAGGACCACTTCTGCGCTCGGCCCTTCCGGCTGGCTG
GTTTATTGCTGATAAATCTGGAGCCGGTGAGCGTGGGTCTCGCGGTATCATTGCAGCACTGGGGCCAGAT
GGTAAGCCCTCCCGTATCGTAGTTATCTACACGACGGGGAGTCAGGCAACTATGGATGAACGAAATAGAC
AGATCGCTGAGATAGGTGCCTCACTGATTAAGCATTGGTAACTGTCAGACCAAGTTTACTCATATATACT
TTAGATTGATTTAAAACTTCATTTTTAATTTAAAAGGATCTAGGTGAAGATCCTTTTTGATAATCTCATG
ACCAAAATCCCTTAACGTGAGTTTTCGTTCCACTGAGCGTCAGACCCCGTAGAAAAGATCAAAGGATCTT
CTTGAGATCCTTTTTTTCTGCGCGTAATCTGCTGCTTGCAAACAAAAAAACCACCGCTACCAGCGGTGGT
TTGTTTGCCGGATCAAGAGCTACCAACTCTTTTTCCGAAGGTAACTGGCTTCAGCAGAGCGCAGATACCA
AATACTGTCCTTCTAGTGTAGCCGTAGTTAGGCCACCACTTCAAGAACTCTGTAGCACCGCCTACATACC
TCGCTCTGCTAATCCTGTTACCAGTGGCTGCTGCCAGTGGCGATAAGTCGTGTCTTACCGGGTTGGACTC
AAGACGATAGTTACCGGATAAGGCGCAGCGGTCGGGCTGAACGGGGGGTTCGTGCACACAGCCCAGCTTG
GAGCGAACGACCTACACCGAACTGAGATACCTACAGCGTGAGCTATGAGAAAGCGCCACGCTTCCCGAAG
GGAGAAAGGCGGACAGGTATCCGGTAAGCGGCAGGGTCGGAACAGGAGAGCGCACGAGGGAGCTTCCAGG
GGGAAACGCCTGGTATCTTTATAGTCCTGTCGGGTTTCGCCACCTCTGACTTGAGCGTCGATTTTTGTGA
TGCTCGTCAGGGGGGCGGAGCCTATGGAAAAACGCCAGCAACGCGGCCTTTTTACGGTTCCTGGCCTTTT
GCTGGCCTTTTGCTCACATGTTCTTTCCTGCGTTATCCCCTGATTCTGTGGATAACCGTATTACCGCCTT
TGAGTGAGCTGATACCGCTCGCCGCAGCCGAACGACCGAGCGCAGCGAGTCAGTGAGCGAGGAAGCGGAA
GAGCGCCTGATGCGGTATTTTCTCCTTACGCATCTGTGCGGTATTTCACACCGCAATGGTGCACTCTCAG
TACAATCTGCTCTGATGCCGCATAGTTAAGCCAGTATACACTCCGCTATCGCTACGTGACTGGGTCATGG
CTGCGCCCCGACACCCGCCAACACCCGCTGACGCGCCCTGACGGGCTTGTCTGCTCCCGGCATCCGCTTA
CAGACAAGCTGTGACCGTCTCCGGGAGCTGCATGTGTCAGAGGTTTTCACCGTCATCACCGAAACGCGCG
AGGCAGCTGCGGTAAAGCTCATCAGCGTGGTCGTGAAGCGATTCACAGATGTCTGCCTGTTCATCCGCGT
CCAGCTCGTTGAGTTTCTCCAGAAGCGTTAATGTCTGGCTTCTGATAAAGCGGGCCATGTTAAGGGCGGT
TTTTTCCTGTTTGGTCACTGATGCCTCCGTGTAAGGGGGATTTCTGTTCATGGGGGTAATGATACCGATG
AAACGAGAGAGGATGCTCACGATACGGGTTACTGATGATGAACATGCCCGGTTACTGGAACGTTGTGAGG
GTAAACAACTGGCGGTATGGATGCGGCGGGACCAGAGAAAAATCACTCAGGGTCAATGCCAGCGCTTCGT
TAATACAGATGTAGGTGTTCCACAGGGTAGCCAGCAGCATCCTGCGATGCAGATCCGGAACATAATGGTG
CAGGGCGCTGACTTCCGCGTTTCCAGACTTTACGAAACACGGAAACCGAAGACCATTCATGTTGTTGCTC
AGGTCGCAGACGTTTTGCAGCAGCAGTCGCTTCACGTTCGCTCGCGTATCGGTGATTCATTCTGCTAACC
AGTAAGGCAACCCCGCCAGCCTAGCCGGGTCCTCAACGACAGGAGCACGATCATGCGCACCCGTGGCCAG
GACCCAACGCTGCCCGAGATGCGCCGCGTGCGGCTGCTGGAGATGGCGGACGCGATGGATATGTTCTGCC
AAGGGTTGGTTTGCGCATTCACAGTTCTCCGCAAGAATTGATTGGCTCCAATTCTTGGAGTGGTGAATCC
GTTAGCGAGGTGCCGCCGGCTTCCATTCAGGTCGAGGTGGCCCGGCTCCATGCACCGCGACGCAACGCGG
GGAGGCAGACAAGGTATAGGGCGGCGCCTACAATCCATGCCAACCCGTTCCATGTGCTCGCCGAGGCGGC
ATAAATCGCCGTGACGATCAGCGGTCCAATGATCGAAGTTAGGCTGGTAAGAGCCGCGAGCGATCCTTGA
AGCTGTCCCTGATGGTCGTCATCTACCTGCCTGGACAGCATGGCCTGCAACGCGGGCATCCCGATGCCGC
CGGAAGCGAGAAGAATCATAATGGGGAAGGCCATCCAGCCTCGCGTCGCGAACGCCAGCAAGACGTAGCC
CAGCGCGTCGGCCGCCATGCCGGCGATAATGGCCTGCTTCTCGCCGAAACGTTTGGTGGCGGGACCAGTG
ACGAAGGCTTGAGCGAGGGCGTGCAAGATTCCGAATACCGCAAGCGACAGGCCGATCATCGTCGCGCTCC
AGCGAAAGCGGTCCTCGCCGAAAATGACCCAGAGCGCTGCCGGCACCTGTCCTACGAGTTGCATGATAAA
GAAGACAGTCATAAGTGCGGCGACGATAGTCATGCCCCGCGCCCACCGGAAGGAGCTGACTGGGTTGAAG
GCTCTCAAGGGCATCGGTCGATCGACGCTCTCCCTTATGCGACTCCTGCATTAGGAAGCAGCCCAGTAGT
AGGTTGAGGCCGTTGAGCACCGCCGCCGCAAGGAATGGTGCATGCAAGGAGATGGCGCCCAACAGTCCCC
CGGCCACGGGGCCTGCCACCATACCCACGCCGAAACAAGCGCTCATGAGCCCGAAGTGGCGAGCCCGATC
TTCCCCATCGGTGATGTCGGCGATATAGGCGCCAGCAACCGCACCTGTGGCGCCGGTGATGCCGGCCACG
ATGCGTCCGGCGTAGAGGATCG
Features (pLannotate 1.2.2; 17 found; start..end, strand, type, name):
     21..39      +  promoter       T7 promoter: promoter for bacteriophage T7 RNA polymerase
     71..93      +  RBS            RBS: efficient ribosome binding site from bacteriophage T7 gene 10 (Olins and Rangwala, 1989)
    111..131     +  CDS            8xHis (fragment): 8xHis affinity tag
    140..164     +  protein_bind   attB1: mutant version of attB; recombination site for the Gateway® BP reaction BP Clonase™
    179..526     +  CDS            GCN4 (fragment): GCN4_YEAST - Also known as AAS101 From Saccharomyces cerevisiae (strain ATCC 204508 / S288c) (Baker's yeast).
    531..555     -  protein_bind   attB2: mutant version of attB; recombination site for the Gateway® BP reaction BP Clonase™
    565..614     +  CDS            SET1 (fragment): solubility-enhancement tag derived from T7 phage gene 10B
    622..669     +  terminator     T7 terminator: transcription terminator for bacteriophage T7 RNA polymerase
    695..987     -  CDS            TcR (fragment): tetracycline efflux protein; tet; confers resistance to tetracycline
   1035..1063    -  promoter       tet promoter: E. coli promoter for tetracycline efflux protein gene
   1176..1280    +  promoter       AmpR promoter: bla
   1281..2141    +  CDS            AmpR: β-lactamase; bla; confers resistance to ampicillin, carbenicillin, and related antibiotics
   2312..2900    +  rep_origin     ori: high-copy-number ColE1/pMB1/pBR322/pUC origin of replication
   3086..3225    -  misc_feature   bom: basis of mobility region from pBR322
   3327..3518    -  CDS            rop: Rop protein, which maintains plasmids at low copy number; rop
   3535..3915    +  CDS            YPB1_ECOLX: Protein predicted: Swiss-Prot protein existence level 4. From Escherichia coli.
   4157..5061    -  CDS            TcR (fragment): tetracycline efflux protein; tet; confers resistance to tetracycline
