[The description below was written by a language model from this plasmid's Addgene catalogue record and pLannotate feature annotations shown in this document.]
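Description:
pDest17_Gcn4 L113A+ is a bacterial expression plasmid built by Gateway recombination into the pDest17 destination vector. It directs production in E. coli of an N-terminally His-tagged variant of the budding yeast transcription factor Gcn4. The backbone is pBR322-derived: it carries a ColE1/pMB1-type origin together with the bom mobility region and the rop gene. Rop keeps copy number down, which is consistent with the low-copy designation in the record. Selection is by ampicillin through the β-lactamase gene and its own promoter. Fragments of the tetracycline efflux gene and the tet promoter are also annotated, but these are split pBR322 remnants and no tetracycline resistance is recorded.

The expression cassette runs from a T7 promoter and the phage T7 gene 10 ribosome binding site into a polyhistidine tag (recorded as 6xHis), then an attB1 site. Next comes the GCN4 coding segment, followed by attB2 and the T7 terminator. The catalogue entry also lists a TEV protease cleavage site upstream of the insert, which would allow the tag to be removed after purification, although this site is not separately annotated in the feature table. The annotated GCN4 match spans only about 350 nt, so the insert appears to encode a portion of the protein rather than the full length. The record does not define the boundaries. The insert carries five substitutions: L113A, E114Y, N126H, D127E and S136A. Because transcription depends on T7 RNA polymerase, expression requires a host that supplies it, and the depositors recommend a BL21 pLysS strain. The associated work concerns the roles of condensates and soluble complexes in transcription factor function, so the plasmid presumably supplies purified recombinant Gcn4 variant for such studies.
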