Addgene plasmid #231873: pDest17_Gcn4 L113A+
Purpose: Bacterial expression of N-terminally 6His tagged Gcn4 L113A+
Depositing lab: Aseem Ansari & Tanja Mittag. Depositing organization: St. Jude Children's Research Hospital. Publication: Reconciling competing models on the roles of condensates and soluble complexes in transcription factor function. Bremer A, Lang WH, Kempen RP, Sweta K, Taylor AB, Borgia MB, Ansari AZ, Mittag T. bioRxiv [Preprint]. 2024 Nov 22:2024.11.21.624739. doi: 10.1101/2024.11.21.624739. PubMed 39605529.
Backbone
  Vector backbone: pDest17
  Backbone manufacturer: Invtirogen
  Vector type: Bacterial Expression
Growth in bacteria
  Bacterial resistance: Ampicillin, 100 μg/mL
  Growth temperature: 37°C
  Growth strain: DH5alpha
  Copy number: Low Copy
Gene/Insert
  Gene/Insert name: Gcn4 L113A+
  Species: S. cerevisiae (budding yeast)
  Mutation: L113A, E114Y, N126H, D127E, S136A
  Promoter: T7
  Tag / fusion protein: 6xHis, TEV cleavage site (N terminal on backbone)
  Cloning method: Gateway Cloning
Terms and licenses: Academic/Nonprofit Terms; Industry Terms: Not Available to Industry
Depositor comments: The depositing lab recommends using BL21_pLysS strain for protein expression and purification. Please visit https://doi.org/10.1101/2024.11.21.624739 for bioRxiv preprint.
How to cite: pDest17_Gcn4 L113A+ was a gift from Aseem Ansari & Tanja Mittag (Addgene plasmid # 231873 ; http://n2t.net/addgene:231873 ; RRID:Addgene_231873)
