>Addgene plasmid #231873 | pDest17_Gcn4 L113A+ | depositor partial sequence | sequence record 455704 | Orf Sequence
GGTAGCAGCACCGATAGCACCCCGATGTTTGAATATGAAAATGCCTATGACAACAGCAAAGAATGGACCA
GCCTGTTTGATCATGATGAACCGGTTACCACCGATGATGTTGCACTGGCAGATAAAGCAATTGAAAGCGG
TAGCGGTTCAGGTAGCGGTAGTCCGGAAAGCAGCGATCCGGCAGCACTGAAACGTGCCCGTAATACCGAA
GCAGCACGTCGTAGCCGTGCACGTAAACTGCAGCGTATGAAACAGCTGGAAGATAAAGTTGAAGAACTGC
TGTGCAAAAACTACCACCTGGAAAATGAAGTTGCCCGTCTGAAAAAACTGGTTGGTGAACGT
